>Addgene plasmid #212718 | pET24a-NUbo-GFP-His6 | addgene full sequence | sequence record 418762 | Addgene NGS Result
TGGCGAATGGG
[124 nt withheld, positions 12-135]
C
[91 nt withheld, positions 137-227]
A
[49 nt withheld, positions 229-277]
CCTTTGACGTTGGAGTCCACGTTCTTT
[37 nt withheld, positions 305-341]
ACCCTATCTCGGTCTATTCTTTTGATTTATAAGGGATTTTGCCGATTTCGGCCTATTGGTTAAAAAATGA
GCTGATTTAACAAAAATTTAACGCGAATTTTAACAAAATATTAACGCTTACAATTTAGGTGGCACTTTTC
GGGGAAATGTGCGCGGAACCCCTATTTGTTTATTTTTCTAAATACATTCAAATATGTATCCGCTCATGAA
TTAATTCTTAGAAAAACTCATCGAGCATCAAATGAAACTGCAATTTATTCATATCAGGATTATCAATACC
ATATTTTTGAAAAAGCCGTTTCTGTAATGAAGGAGAAAACTCACCGAGGCAGTTCCATAGGATGGCAAGA
TCCTGGTATCGGTCTGCGATTCCGACTCGTCCAACATCAATACAACCTATTAATTTCCCCTCGTCAAAAA
TAAGGTTATCAAGTGAGAAATCACCATGAGTGACGACTGAATCCGGTGAGAATGGCAAAAGTTTATGCAT
TTCTTTCCAGACTTGTTCAACAGGCCAGCCATTACGCTCGTCATCAAAATCACTCGCATCAACCAAACCG
TTATTCATTCGTGATTGCGCCTGAGCGAGACGAAATACGCGATCGCTGTTAAAAGGACAATTACAAACAG
GAATCGAATGCAACCGGCGCAGGAACACTGCCAGCGCATCAACAATATTTTCACCTGAATCAGGATATTC
TTCTAATACCTGGAATGCTGTTTTCCCGGGGATCGCAGTGGTGAGTAACCATGCATCATCAGGAGTACGG
ATAAAATGCTTGATGGTCGGAAGAGGCATAAATTCCGTCAGCCAGTTTAGTCTGACCATCTCATCTGTAA
CATCATTGGCAACGCTACCTTTGCCATGTTTCAGAAACAACTCTGGCGCATCGGGCTTCCCATACAATCG
ATAGATTGTCGCACCTGATTGCCCGACATTATCGCGAGCCCATTTATACCCATATAAATCAGCATCCATG
TTGGAATTTAATCGCGGCCTAGAGCAAGACGTTTCCCGTTGAATATGGCTCATAACACCCCTTGTATTAC
TGTTTATGTAAGCAGACAGTTTTATTGTTCATGACCAAAATCCCTTAACGTGAGTTTTCGTTCCACTGAG
CGTCAGACCCCGTAGAAAAGATCAAAGGATCTTCTTGAGATCCTTTTTTTCTGCGCGTAATCTGCTGCTT
GCAAACAAAAAAACCACCGCTACCAGCGGTGGTTTGTTTGCCGGATCAAGAGCTACCAACTCTTTTTCCG
AAGGTAACTGGCTTCAGCAGAGCGCAGATACCAAATACTGTCCTTCTAGTGTAGCCGTAGTTAGGCCACC
ACTTCAAGAACTCTGTAGCACCGCCTACATACCTCGCTCTGCTAATCCTGTTACCAGTGGCTGCTGCCAG
TGGCGATAAGTCGTGTCTTACCGGGTTGGACTCAAGACGATAGTTACCGGATAAGGCGCAGCGGTCGGGC
TGAACGGGGGGTTCGTGCACACAGCCCAGCTTGGAGCGAACGACCTACACCGAACTGAGATACCTACAGC
GTGAGCTATGAGAAAGCGCCACGCTTCCCGAAGGGAGAAAGGCGGACAGGTATCCGGTAAGCGGCAGGGT
CGGAACAGGAGAGCGCACGAGGGAGCTTCCAGGGGGAAACGCCTGGTATCTTTATAGTCCTGTCGGGTTT
CGCCACCTCTGACTTGAGCGTCGATTTTTGTGATGCTCGTCAGGGGGGCGGAGCCTATGGAAAAACGCCA
GCAACGCGGCCTTTTTACGGTTCCTGGCCTTTTGCTGGCCTTTTGCTCACATGTTCTTTCCTGCGTTATC
CCCTGATTCTGTGGATAACCGTATTACCGCCTTTGAGTGAGCTGATACCGCTCGCCGCAGCCGAACGACC
GAGCGCAGCGAGTCAGTGAGCGAGGAAGCGGAAGAGCGCCTGATGCGGTATTTTCTCCTTACGCATCTGT
GCGGTATTTCACACCGCAATGGTGCACTCTCAGTACAATCTGCTCTGATGCCGCATAGTTAAGCCAGTAT
ACACTCCGCTATCGCTACGTGACTGGGTCATGGCTGCGCCCCGACACCCGCCAACACCCGCTGACGCGCC
CTGACGGGCTTGTCTGCTCCCGGCATCCGCTTACAGACAAGCTGTGACCGTCTCCGGGAGCTGCATGTGT
CAGAGGTTTTCACCGTCATCACCGAAACGCGCGAGGCAGCTGCGGTAAAGCTCATCAGCGTGGTCGTGAA
GCGATTCACAGATGTCTGCCTGTTCATCCGCGTCCAGCTCGTTGAGTTTCTCCAGAAGCGTTAATGTCTG
GCTTCTGATAAAGCGGGCCATGTTAAGGGCGGTTTTTTCCTGTTTGGTCACTGATGCCTCCGTGTAAGGG
GGATTTCTGTTCATGGGGGTAATGATACCGATGAAACGAGAGAGGATGCTCACGATACGGGTTACTGATG
ATGAACATGCCCGGTTACTGGAACGTTGTGAGGGTAAACAACTGGCGGTATGGATGCGGCGGGACCAGAG
AAAAATCACTCAGGGTCAATGCCAGCGCTTCGTTAATACAGATGTAGGTGTTCCACAGGGTAGCCAGCAG
CATCCTGCGATGCAGATCCGGAACATAATGGTGCAGGGCGCTGACTTCCGCGTTTCCAGACTTTACGAAA
CACGGAAACCGAAGACCATTCATGTTGTTGCTCAGGTCGCAGACGTTTTGCAGCAGCAGTCGCTTCACGT
TCGCTCGCGTATCGGTGATTCATTCTGCTAACCAGTAAGGCAACCCCGCCAGCCTAGCCGGGTCCTCAAC
GACAGGAGCACGATCATGCGCACCCGTGGGGCCGCCATGCCGGCGATAATGGCCTGCTTCTCGCCGAAAC
GTTTGGTGGCGGGACCAGTGACGAAGGCTTGAGCGAGGGCGTGCAAGATTCCGAATACCGCAAGCGACAG
GCCGATCATCGTCGCGCTCCAGCGAAAGCGGTCCTCGCCGAAAATGACCCAGAGCGCTGCCGGCACCTGT
CCTACGAGTTGCATGATAAAGAAGACAGTCATAAGTGCGGCGACGATAGTCATGCCCCGCGCCCACCGGA
AGGAGCTGACTGGGTTGAAGGCTCTCAAGGGCATCGGTCGAGATCCCGGTGCCTAATGAGTGAGCTAACT
TACATTAATTGCGTTGCGCTCACTGCCCGCTTTCCAGTCGGGAAACCTGTCGTGCCAGCTGCATTAATGA
ATCGGCCAACGCGCGGGGAGAGGCGGTTTGCGTATTGGGCGCCAGGGTGGTTTTTCTTTTCACCAGTGAG
ACGGGCAACAGCTGATTGCCCTTCACCGCCTGGCCCTGAGAGAGTTGCAGCAAGCGGTCCACGCTGGTTT
GCCCCAGCAGGCGAAAATCCTGTTTGATGGTGGTTAACGGCGGGATATAACATGAGCTGTCTTCGGTATC
GTCGTATCCCACTACCGAGATATCCGCACCAACGCGCAGCCCGGACTCGGTAATGGCGCGCATTGCGCCC
AGCGCCATCTGATCGTTGGCAACCAGCATCGCAGTGGGAACGATGCCCTCATTCAGCATTTGCATGGTTT
GTTGAAAACCGGACATGGCACTCCAGTCGCCTTCCCGTTCCGCTATCGGCTGAATTTGATTGCGAGTGAG
ATATTTATGCCAGCCAGCCAGACGCAGACGCGCCGAGACAGAACTTAATGGGCCCGCTAACAGCGCGATT
TGCTGGTGACCCAATGCGACCAGATGCTCCACGCCCAGTCGCGTACCGTCTTCATGGGAGAAAATAATAC
TGTTGATGGGTGTCTGGTCAGAGACATCAAGAAATAACGCCGGAACATTAGTGCAGGCAGCTTCCACAGC
AATGGCATCCTGGTCATCCAGCGGATAGTTAATGATCAGCCCACTGACGCGTTGCGCGAGAAGATTGTGC
ACCGCCGCTTTACAGGCTTCGACGCCGCTTCGTTCTACCATCGACACCACCACGCTGGCACCCAGTTGAT
CGGCGCGAGATTTAATCGCCGCGACAATTTGCGACGGCGCGTGCAGGGCCAGACTGGAGGTGGCAACGCC
AATCAGCAACGACTGTTTGCCCGCCAGTTGTTGTGCCACGCGGTTGGGAATGTAATTCAGCTCCGCCATC
GCCGCTTCCACTTTTTCCCGCGTTTTCGCAGAAACGTGGCTGGCCTGGTTCACCACGCGGGAAACGGTCT
GATAAGAGACACCGGCATACTCTGCGACATCGTATAACGTTACTGGTTTCACATTCACCACCCTGAATTG
ACTCTCTTCCGGGCGCTATCATGCCATACCGCGAAAGGTTTTGCGCCATTCGATGGTGTCCGGGATCTCG
ACGCTCTCCCTTATGCGACTCCTGCATTAGGAAGCAGCCCAGTAGTAGGTTGAGGCCGTTGAGCACCGCC
GCCGCAAGGAATGGTGCATGCAAGGAGATGGCGCCCAACAGTCCCCCGGCCACGGGGCCTGCCACCATAC
CCACGCCGAAACAAGCGCTCATGAGCCCGAAGTGGCGAGCCCGATCTTCCCCATCGGTGATGTCGGCGAT
ATAGGCGCCAGCAACCGCACCTGTGGCGCCGGTGATGCCGGCCACGATGCGTCCGGCGTAGAGGATCGAG
ATCTCGATCCCGCGAAATTAATACGACTCACTATAGGGGAATTGTGAGCGGATAACAATTCCCCTCTAGA
AATAATTTTGTTTAACTTTAAGAAGGAGATATACATATGCAGATTTTCGTCAAGACTTTGACCGGTAAAA
CCGCAACATTGGAAGTTGAATCTTCCGATACCATCGACAACGTTAAGTCGAAAATTCAAGACAAGGAAGG
GATCCCTGGGTCTGGGGCTTACCCATACGATGTTCCTGACTATGCGGGGAATGGTATCCTCTGGCATGAG
ATGTGGCATGAAGGCCTGGAAGAGGCATCTCGTTTGTACTTTGGGGAAAGGAACGTGAAAGGCATGTTTG
AGGTGCTGGAGCCCTTGCATGCTATGATGGAACGGGGCCCCCAGACTCTGAAGGAAACATCCTTTAATCA
GGCCTATGGTCGAGATTTAATGGAGGCCCAAGAGTGGTGCAGGAAGTACATGAAATCAGGGAATGTCAAG
GACCTCCTCCAAGCCTGGGACCTCTATTATCATGTGTTCCGACGAATCTCAAAGACTAGTAAAGGAGAAG
AACTTTTCACTGGAGTTGTCCCAATTCTTGTTGAATTAGATGGTGATGTTAATGGGCACAAATTTTCTGT
CAGTGGAGAGGGTGAAGGTGATGCAACATACGGAAAACTTACCCTTAAATTTATTTGCACTACTGGAAAA
CTACCTGTTCCATGGCCAACACTGGTCACCACTTTCACTTATGGTGTTCAATGCTTCTCGAGATACCCAG
ACCATATGAAACGGCATGACTTTTTCAAGAGTGCCATGCCCGAAGGTTATGTACAGGAAAGAACTATATT
TTTCAAAGATGACGGGAACTACAAGACACGTGCTGAAGTCAAGTTTGAAGGTGATACCCTTGTTAATAGA
ATCGAGTTAAAAGGTATTGATTTTAAAGAAGATGGAAACATTCTTGGACACAAATTGGAATACAACTATA
ACTCACACAATGTATACATCATGGCAGACAAACAAAAGAATGGAATCAAAGCTAACTTCAAAATTAGACA
CAACATTGAAGATGGAAGCGTTCAACTAGCAGACCATTATCAACAAAATACTCCAATTGGCGATGGCCCT
GTCCTTTTACCAGACAACCATTACCTGTCCACACAATCTGCCCTTTCGAAAGATCCCAACGAAAAGAGAG
ACCACATGGTCCTTCTTGAGTTTGTAACAGCTGCTGGGATTACACATGGCATGGATGAACTATACAAAGT
CGAGCACCACCACCACCACCACTGAGATCCGGCTGCTAACAAAGCCCGAAAGGAAGCTGAGTTGGCTGCT
GCCACCGCTGAGCAATAACTAGCATAACCCCTTGGGGCCTCTAAACGGGTCTTGAGGGGTTTTTTGCTGA
AAGGAGGAACTATATCCGGAT
Features (pLannotate 1.2.2; 22 found; start..end, strand, type, name):
     12..440     +  rep_origin     f1 ori (sequence partly withheld): f1 bacteriophage origin of replication; arrow indicates direction of (+) strand synthesis
    493..550     +  promoter       AmpR promoter (fragment): bla
    559..1374    -  CDS            KanR: aminoglycoside phosphotransferase; aph(3')-Ia; confers resistance to kanamycin in bacteria or G418 (Geneticin®) in eukaryotes
   1496..2084    +  rep_origin     ori: high-copy-number ColE1/pMB1/pBR322/pUC origin of replication
   2270..2409    -  misc_feature   bom: basis of mobility region from pBR322
   2511..2702    -  CDS            rop: Rop protein, which maintains plasmids at low copy number; rop
   2719..3099    +  CDS            YPB1_ECOLX: Protein predicted: Swiss-Prot protein existence level 4. From Escherichia coli.
   3171..3462    -  CDS            TcR (fragment): tetracycline efflux protein; tet; confers resistance to tetracycline
   3477..3498    -  protein_bind   CAP binding site: CAP binding activates transcription in the presence of cAMP. E. coli catabolite activator protein
   3511..4593    -  CDS            lacI: lac repressor; lacI; The lac repressor binds to the lac operator to inhibit transcription in E. coli. This inhibition can be relieved by adding lactose or isopropyl-β-D-thiogalactopyranoside (IPTG).
   4594..4671    -  promoter       lacI promoter: lacI
   4679..4958    -  CDS            TcR (fragment): tetracycline efflux protein; tet; confers resistance to tetracycline
   4980..4998    +  promoter       T7 promoter: promoter for bacteriophage T7 RNA polymerase
   4999..5023    +  protein_bind   lac operator: The lac repressor binds to the lac operator to inhibit transcription in E. coli. This inhibition can be relieved by adding lactose or isopropyl-β-D-thiogalactopyranoside (IPTG). lac repressor encoded by lacI
   5038..5060    +  RBS            RBS: efficient ribosome binding site from bacteriophage T7 gene 10 (Olins and Rangwala, 1989)
   5068..5178    +  CDS            ubiquitin (fragment): Saccharomyces cerevisiae ubiquitin
   5191..5219    +  CDS            3xHA (fragment): three tandem HA epitope tags
   5227..5505    +  CDS            FRB*: T2098L mutant of FKBP-rapamycin binding domain of human FRAP binds synthetic ligands such as AP21967
   5509..6219    +  CDS            GFP (S65T): GFP (S65T) is a basic (constitutively fluorescent) green fluorescent protein published in 1995, derived from Aequorea victoria.
   6226..6243    +  CDS            9xHis (fragment): 9xHis affinity tag
   6253..6302    +  CDS            SET1 (fragment): solubility-enhancement tag derived from T7 phage gene 10B
   6310..6357    +  terminator     T7 terminator: transcription terminator for bacteriophage T7 RNA polymerase
