[The description below was written by a language model from this plasmid's Addgene catalogue record and pLannotate feature annotations shown in this document.]
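Description:
pET24a-NUbo-GFP-His6 is a bacterial expression plasmid of about 6.4 kb built on the pET24a backbone for producing a recombinant NUbo-GFP-His6 fusion protein in E. coli. It is selected with kanamycin through an aph(3')-Ia (KanR) gene and replicates from a ColE1/pMB1-type origin. The backbone also carries the bom site and rop gene, although the catalogue entry lists it as high copy. An f1 origin is present as well, along with short tetracycline-resistance remnants that are simply carry-over from the pBR322 lineage.

Expression is driven by a T7 promoter followed directly by a lac operator and the strong T7 gene 10 ribosome binding site, and it ends at the T7 terminator. The plasmid-borne lacI gene supplies repressor, so transcription stays off until IPTG is added in a host that provides T7 RNA polymerase. The annotated open reading frame begins with a fragment of S. cerevisiae ubiquitin, continues through a partial HA epitope sequence and the human FRB* domain (the T2098L mutant of the FKBP-rapamycin binding domain), and then runs into GFP (S65T) and a C-terminal histidine tag for metal-affinity purification. The ubiquitin fragment, HA sequence and FRB* together appear to make up the "NUbo" module named as the N-terminal tag, which also accounts for the mixed human and yeast species listing. A short match to a T7 gene 10B-derived solubility tag lies after the His tag, but the table does not show whether it is translated. The associated work concerns an inducible, linkage-specific polyubiquitylation tool. The record states only bacterial expression as the purpose, and the purified fluorescent protein would plausibly serve as an in vitro substrate in that system.
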