Addgene plasmid #212718: pET24a-NUbo-GFP-His6
Purpose: Bacterial expression of NUbo-GFP-His6
Depositing lab: Helle Ulrich. Depositing organization: Institut fuer Molekulare Biologie (IMB Mainz). Publication: Ubiquiton-An inducible, linkage-specific polyubiquitylation tool. Renz C, Asimaki E, Meister C, Albanese V, Petriukov K, Krapoth NC, Wegmann S, Wollscheid HP, Wong RP, Fulzele A, Chen JX, Leon S, Ulrich HD. Mol Cell. 2024 Jan 18;84(2):386-400.e11. doi: 10.1016/j.molcel.2023.11.016. Epub 2023 Dec 15. PubMed 38103558.
Backbone
  Vector backbone: pET24a
  Vector type: Bacterial Expression
Growth in bacteria
  Bacterial resistance: Kanamycin, 50 μg/mL
  Growth temperature: 37°C
  Growth strain: Top10
  Copy number: High Copy
Gene/Insert
  Gene/Insert name: GFP
  Species: H. sapiens (human), S. cerevisiae (budding yeast)
  Tag / fusion protein: NUbo (N terminal on insert); 6xHis (C terminal on insert)
  Cloning method: Restriction Enzyme; 5′ cloning site unknown (unknown if destroyed)
Terms and licenses: Academic/Nonprofit Terms; Industry Terms: Not Available to Industry
Depositor comments: pHU5332
How to cite: pET24a-NUbo-GFP-His6 was a gift from Helle Ulrich (Addgene plasmid # 212718 ; http://n2t.net/addgene:212718 ; RRID:Addgene_212718)
